>Addgene plasmid #13317 | pLenti6-DEST PINK1-V5 L347P | addgene full sequence | sequence record 265881 | Addgene NGS Result
TGTAGTCTTATGCAATACTCTTGTAGTCTTGCAACATGGTAACGATGAGTTAGCAACATGCCTTACAAGG
AGAGAAAAAGCACCGTGCATGCCGATTGGTGGAAGTAAGGTGGTACGATCGTGCCTTATTAGGAAGGCAA
CAGACGGGTCTGACATGGATTGGACGAACCACTGAATTGCCGCATTGCAGAGATATTGTATTTAAGTGCC
TAGCTCGATACATAAACGGGTCTCTCTGGTTAGACCAGATCTGAGCCTGGGAGCTCTCTGGCTAACTAGG
GAACCCACTGCTTAAGCCTCAATAAAGCTTGCCTTGAGTGCTTCAAGTAGTGTGTGCCCGTCTGTTGTGT
GACTCTGGTAACTAGAGATCCCTCAGACCCTTTTAGTCAGTGTGGAAAATCTCTAGCAGTGGCGCCCGAA
CAGGGACTTGAAAGCGAAAGGGAAACCAGAGGAGCTCTCTCGACGCAGGACTCGGCTTGCTGAAGCGCGC
ACGGCAAGAGGCGAGGGGCGGCGACTGGTGAGTACGCCAAAAATTTTGACTAGCGGAGGCTAGAAGGAGA
GAGATGGGTGCGAGAGCGTCAGTATTAAGCGGGGGAGAATTAGATCGCGATGGGAAAAAATTCGGTTAAG
GCCAGGGGGAAAGAAAAAATATAAATTAAAACATATAGTATGGGCAAGCAGGGAGCTAGAACGATTCGCA
GTTAATCCTGGCCTGTTAGAAACATCAGAAGGCTGTAGACAAATACTGGGACAGCTACAACCATCCCTTC
AGACAGGATCAGAAGAACTTAGATCATTATATAATACAGTAGCAACCCTCTATTGTGTGCATCAAAGGAT
AGAGATAAAAGACACCAAGGAAGCTTTAGACAAGATAGAGGAAGAGCAAAACAAAAGTAAGACCACCGCA
CAGCAAGCGGCCGCTGATCTTCAGACCTGGAGGAGGAGATATGAGGGACAATTGGAGAAGTGAATTATAT
AAATATAAAGTAGTAAAAATTGAACCATTAGGAGTAGCACCCACCAAGGCAAAGAGAAGAGTGGTGCAGA
GAGAAAAAAGAGCAGTGGGAATAGGAGCTTTGTTCCTTGGGTTCTTGGGAGCAGCAGGAAGCACTATGGG
CGCAGCGTCAATGACGCTGACGGTACAGGCCAGACAATTATTGTCTGGTATAGTGCAGCAGCAGAACAAT
TTGCTGAGGGCTATTGAGGCGCAACAGCATCTGTTGCAACTCACAGTCTGGGGCATCAAGCAGCTCCAGG
CAAGAATCCTGGCTGTGGAAAGATACCTAAAGGATCAACAGCTCCTGGGGATTTGGGGTTGCTCTGGAAA
ACTCATTTGCACCACTGCTGTGCCTTGGAATGCTAGTTGGAGTAATAAATCTCTGGAACAGATTTGGAAT
CACACGACCTGGATGGAGTGGGACAGAGAAATTAACAATTACACAAGCTTAATACACTCCTTAATTGAAG
AATCGCAAAACCAGCAAGAAAAGAATGAACAAGAATTATTGGAATTAGATAAATGGGCAAGTTTGTGGAA
TTGGTTTAACATAACAAATTGGCTGTGGTATATAAAATTATTCATAATGATAGTAGGAGGCTTGGTAGGT
TTAAGAATAGTTTTTGCTGTACTTTCTATAGTGAATAGAGTTAGGCAGGGATATTCACCATTATCGTTTC
AGACCCACCTCCCAACCCCGAGGGGACCCGACAGGCCCGAAGGAATAGAAGAAGAAGGTGGAGAGAGAGA
CAGAGACAGATCCATTCGATTAGTGAACGGATCTCGACGGTATCGATAAGCTTGGGAGTTCCGCGTTACA
TAACTTACGGTAAATGGCCCGCCTGGCTGACCGCCCAACGACCCCCGCCCATTGACGTCAATAATGACGT
ATGTTCCCATAGTAACGCCAATAGGGACTTTCCATTGACGTCAATGGGTGGAGTATTTACGGTAAACTGC
CCACTTGGCAGTACATCAAGTGTATCATATGCCAAGTACGCCCCCTATTGACGTCAATGACGGTAAATGG
CCCGCCTGGCATTATGCCCAGTACATGACCTTATGGGACTTTCCTACTTGGCAGTACATCTACGTATTAG
TCATCGCTATTACCATGGTGATGCGGTTTTGGCAGTACATCAATGGGCGTGGATAGCGGTTTGACTCACG
GGGATTTCCAAGTCTCCACCCCATTGACGTCAATGGGAGTTTGTTTTGGCACCAAAATCAACGGGACTTT
CCAAAATGTCGTAACAACTCCGCCCCATTGACGCAAATGGGCGGTAGGCGTGTACGGTGGGAGGTCTATA
TAAGCAGAGCTCGTTTAGTGAACCGTCAGATCGCCTGGAGACGCCATCCACGCTGTTTTGACCTCCATAG
AAGACACCGACTCTAGAGGATCCACTAGTCCAGTGTGGTGGAATTCTGCAGATATCAACAAGTTTGTACA
AAAAAGCAGGCTTGAAGGAATTCGGTACCATGGCGGTGCGACAGGCGCTGGGCCGCGGCCTGCAGCTGGG
TCGAGCGCTGCTGCTGCGCTTCACGGGCAAGCCCGGCCGGGCCTACGGCTTGGGGCGGCCGGGCCCGGCG
GCGGGCTGTGTCCGCGGGGAGCGTCCAGGCTGGGCCGCAGGACCGGGCGCGGAGCCTCGCAGGGTCGGGC
TCGGGCTCCCTAACCGTCTCCGCTTCTTCCGCCAGTCGGTGGCCGGGCTGGCGGCGCGGTTGCAGCGGCA
GTTCGTGGTGCGGGCCTGGGGCTGCGCGGGCCCTTGCGGCCGGGCAGTCTTTCTGGCCTTCGGGCTAGGG
CTGGGCCTCATCGAGGAAAAACAGGCGGAGAGCCGGCGGGCGGTCTCGGCCTGTCAGGAGATCCAGGCAA
TTTTTACCCAGAAAAGCAAGCCGGGGCCTGACCCGTTGGACACGAGACGCTTGCAGGGCTTTCGGCTGGA
GGAGTATCTGATAGGGCAGTCCATTGGTAAGGGCTGCAGTGCTGCTGTGTATGAAGCCACCATGCCTACA
TTGCCCCAGAACCTGGAGGTGACAAAGAGCACCGGGTTGCTTCCAGGGAGAGGCCCAGGTACCAGTGCAC
CAGGAGAAGGGCAGGAGCGAGCTCCGGGGGCCCCTGCCTTCCCCTTGGCCATCAAGATGATGTGGAACAT
CTCGGCAGGTTCCTCCAGCGAAGCCATCTTGAACACAATGAGCCAGGAGCTGGTCCCAGCGAGCCGAGTG
GCCTTGGCTGGGGAGTATGGAGCAGTCACTTACAGAAAATCCAAGAGAGGTCCCAAGCAACTAGCCCCTC
ACCCCAACATCATCCGGGTTCTCCGCGCCTTCACCTCTTCCGTGCCGCTGCTGCCAGGGGCCCTGGTCGA
CTACCCTGATGTGCTGCCCTCACGCCTCCACCCTGAAGGCCTGGGCCATGGCCGGACGCTGTTCCTCGTT
ATGAAGAACTATCCCTGTACCCTGCGCCAGTACCTTTGTGTGAACACACCCAGCCCCCGCCTCGCCGCCA
TGATGCTGCTGCAGCTGCCGGAAGGCGTGGACCATCTGGTTCAACAGGGCATCGCGCACAGAGACCTGAA
ATCCGACAACATCCTTGTGGAGCTGGACCCAGACGGCTGCCCCTGGCTGGTGATCGCAGATTTTGGCTGC
TGCCTGGCTGATGAGAGCATCGGCCTGCAGTTGCCCTTCAGCAGCTGGTACGTGGATCGGGGCGGAAACG
GCTGTCTGATGGCCCCAGAGGTGTCCACGGCCCGTCCTGGCCCCAGGGCAGTGATTGACTACAGCAAGGC
TGATGCCTGGGCAGTGGGAGCCATCGCCTATGAAATCTTCGGGCTTGTCAATCCCTTCTACGGCTAGGGC
AAGGCCCACCTTGAAAGCCGCAGCTACCAAGAGGCTCAGCTACCTGCACTGCCCGAGTCAGTGCCTCCAG
ACGTGAGACAGTTGGTGAGGGCACTGCTCCAGCGAGAGGCCAGCAAGAGACCATCTGCCCGAGTAGCCGC
AAATGTGCTTCATCTAAGCCTCTGGGGTGAACATATTCTAGCCCTGAAGAATCTGAAGTTAGACAAGATG
GTTGGCTGGCTCCTCCAACAATCGGCCGCCACTTTGTTGGCCAACAGGCTCACAGAGAAGTGTTGTGTGG
AAACAAAAATGAAGATGCTCTTTCTGGCTAACCTGGAGTGTGAAACGCTCTGCCAGGCAGCCCTCCTCCT
CTGCTCATGGAGGGCAGCCCTGAAGCTCGAGTGCGGCCGCAACCCAGCTTTCTTGTACAAAGTGGTTGAT
ATCCAGCACAGTGGCGGCCGCTCGAGTCTAGAGGGCCCGCGGTTCGAAGGTAAGCCTATCCCTAACCCTC
TCCTCGGTCTCGATTCTACGCGTACCGGTTAGTAATGAGTTTGGAATTAATTCTGTGGAATGTGTGTCAG
TTAGGGTGTGGAAAGTCCCCAGGCTCCCCAGCAGGCAGAAGTATGCAAAGCATGCATCTCAATTAGTCAG
CAACCAGGTGTGGAAAGTCCCCAGGCTCCCCAGCAGGCAGAAGTATGCAAAGCATGCATCTCAATTAGTC
AGCAACCATAGTCCCGCCCCTAACTCCGCCCATCCCGCCCCTAACTCCGCCCAGTTCCGCCCATTCTCCG
CCCCATGGCTGACTAATTTTTTTTATTTATGCAGAGGCCGAGGCCGCCTCTGCCTCTGAGCTATTCCAGA
AGTAGTGAGGAGGCTTTTTTGGAGGCCTAGGCTTTTGCAAAAAGCTCCCGGGAGCTTGTATATCCATTTT
CGGATCTGATCAGCACGTGTTGACAATTAATCATCGGCATAGTATATCGGCATAGTATAATACGACAAGG
TGAGGAACTAAACCATGGCCAAGCCTTTGTCTCAAGAAGAATCCACCCTCATTGAAAGAGCAACGGCTAC
AATCAACAGCATCCCCATCTCTGAAGACTACAGCGTCGCCAGCGCAGCTCTCTCTAGCGACGGCCGCATC
TTCACTGGTGTCAATGTATATCATTTTACTGGGGGACCTTGTGCAGAACTCGTGGTGCTGGGCACTGCTG
CTGCTGCGGCAGCTGGCAACCTGACTTGTATCGTCGCGATCGGAAATGAGAACAGGGGCATCTTGAGCCC
CTGCGGACGGTGCCGACAGGTGCTTCTCGATCTGCATCCTGGGATCAAAGCCATAGTGAAGGACAGTGAT
GGACAGCCGACGGCAGTTGGGATTCGTGAATTGCTGCCCTCTGGTTATGTGTGGGAGGGCTAAGCACAAT
TCGAGCTCGGTACCTTTAAGACCAATGACTTACAAGGCAGCTGTAGATCTTAGCCACTTTTTAAAAGAAA
AGGGGGGACTGGAAGGGCTAATTCACTCCCAACGAAGACAAGATCTGCTTTTTGCTTGTACTGGGTCTCT
CTGGTTAGACCAGATCTGAGCCTGGGAGCTCTCTGGCTAACTAGGGAACCCACTGCTTAAGCCTCAATAA
AGCTTGCCTTGAGTGCTTCAAGTAGTGTGTGCCCGTCTGTTGTGTGACTCTGGTAACTAGAGATCCCTCA
GACCCTTTTAGTCAGTGTGGAAAATCTCTAGCAGTAGTAGTTCATGTCATCTTATTATTCAGTATTTATA
ACTTGCAAAGAAATGAATATCAGAGAGTGAGAGGAACTTGTTTATTGCAGCTTATAATGGTTACAAATAA
AGCAATAGCATCACAAATTTCACAAATAAAGCATTTTTTTCACTGCATTCTAGTTGTGGTTTGTCCAAAC
TCATCAATGTATCTTATCATGTCTGGCTCTAGCTATCCCGCCCCTAACTCCGCCCATCCCGCCCCTAACT
CCGCCCAGTTCCGCCCATTCTCCGCCCCATGGCTGACTAATTTTTTTTATTTATGCAGAGGCCGAGGCCG
CCTCGGCCTCTGAGCTATTCCAGAAGTAGTGAGGAGGCTTTTTTGGAGGCCTAGGGACGTACCCAATTCG
CCCTATAGTGAGTCGTATTACGCGCGCTCACTGGCCGTCGTTTTACAACGTCGTGACTGGGAAAACCCTG
GCGTTACCCAACTTAATCGCCTTGCAGCACATCCCCCTTTCGCCAGCTGGCGTAATAGCGAAGAGGCCCG
CACCGATCGCCCTTCCCAACAGTTGCGCAGCCTGAATGGCGAATGGG
[124 nt withheld, positions 6138-6261]
C
[91 nt withheld, positions 6263-6353]
A
[49 nt withheld, positions 6355-6403]
CCTTTGACGTTGGAGTCCACGTTCTTT
[37 nt withheld, positions 6431-6467]
ACCCTATCTCGGTCTATTCTTTTGATTTATAAGGGATTTTGCCGATTTCGGCCTATTGGTTAAAAAATGA
GCTGATTTAACAAAAATTTAACGCGAATTTTAACAAAATATTAACGCTTACAATTTAGGTGGCACTTTTC
GGGGAAATGTGCGCGGAACCCCTATTTGTTTATTTTTCTAAATACATTCAAATATGTATCCGCTCATGAG
ACAATAACCCTGATAAATGCTTCAATAATATTGAAAAAGGAAGAGTATGAGTATTCAACATTTCCGTGTC
GCCCTTATTCCCTTTTTTGCGGCATTTTGCCTTCCTGTTTTTGCTCACCCAGAAACGCTGGTGAAAGTAA
AAGATGCTGAAGATCAGTTGGGTGCACGAGTGGGTTACATCGAACTGGATCTCAACAGCGGTAAGATCCT
TGAGAGTTTTCGCCCCGAAGAACGTTTTCCAATGATGAGCACTTTTAAAGTTCTGCTATGTGGCGCGGTA
TTATCCCGTATTGACGCCGGGCAAGAGCAACTCGGTCGCCGCATACACTATTCTCAGAATGACTTGGTTG
AGTACTCACCAGTCACAGAAAAGCATCTTACGGATGGCATGACAGTAAGAGAATTATGCAGTGCTGCCAT
AACCATGAGTGATAACACTGCGGCCAACTTACTTCTGACAACGATCGGAGGACCGAAGGAGCTAACCGCT
TTTTTGCACAACATGGGGGATCATGTAACTCGCCTTGATCGTTGGGAACCGGAGCTGAATGAAGCCATAC
CAAACGACGAGCGTGACACCACGATGCCTGTAGCAATGGCAACAACGTTGCGCAAACTATTAACTGGCGA
ACTACTTACTCTAGCTTCCCGGCAACAATTAATAGACTGGATGGAGGCGGATAAAGTTGCAGGACCACTT
CTGCGCTCGGCCCTTCCGGCTGGCTGGTTTATTGCTGATAAATCTGGAGCCGGTGAGCGTGGGTCTCGCG
GTATCATTGCAGCACTGGGGCCAGATGGTAAGCCCTCCCGTATCGTAGTTATCTACACGACGGGGAGTCA
GGCAACTATGGATGAACGAAATAGACAGATCGCTGAGATAGGTGCCTCACTGATTAAGCATTGGTAACTG
TCAGACCAAGTTTACTCATATATACTTTAGATTGATTTAAAACTTCATTTTTAATTTAAAAGGATCTAGG
TGAAGATCCTTTTTGATAATCTCATGACCAAAATCCCTTAACGTGAGTTTTCGTTCCACTGAGCGTCAGA
CCCCGTAGAAAAGATCAAAGGATCTTCTTGAGATCCTTTTTTTCTGCGCGTAATCTGCTGCTTGCAAACA
AAAAAACCACCGCTACCAGCGGTGGTTTGTTTGCCGGATCAAGAGCTACCAACTCTTTTTCCGAAGGTAA
CTGGCTTCAGCAGAGCGCAGATACCAAATACTGTTCTTCTAGTGTAGCCGTAGTTAGGCCACCACTTCAA
GAACTCTGTAGCACCGCCTACATACCTCGCTCTGCTAATCCTGTTACCAGTGGCTGCTGCCAGTGGCGAT
AAGTCGTGTCTTACCGGGTTGGACTCAAGACGATAGTTACCGGATAAGGCGCAGCGGTCGGGCTGAACGG
GGGGTTCGTGCACACAGCCCAGCTTGGAGCGAACGACCTACACCGAACTGAGATACCTACAGCGTGAGCT
ATGAGAAAGCGCCACGCTTCCCGAAGGGAGAAAGGCGGACAGGTATCCGGTAAGCGGCAGGGTCGGAACA
GGAGAGCGCACGAGGGAGCTTCCAGGGGGAAACGCCTGGTATCTTTATAGTCCTGTCGGGTTTCGCCACC
TCTGACTTGAGCGTCGATTTTTGTGATGCTCGTCAGGGGGGCGGAGCCTATGGAAAAACGCCAGCAACGC
GGCCTTTTTACGGTTCCTGGCCTTTTGCTGGCCTTTTGCTCACATGTTCTTTCCTGCGTTATCCCCTGAT
TCTGTGGATAACCGTATTACCGCCTTTGAGTGAGCTGATACCGCTCGCCGCAGCCGAACGACCGAGCGCA
GCGAGTCAGTGAGCGAGGAAGCGGAAGAGCGCCCAATACGCAAACCGCCTCTCCCCGCGCGTTGGCCGAT
TCATTAATGCAGCTGGCACGACAGGTTTCCCGACTGGAAAGCGGGCAGTGAGCGCAACGCAATTAATGTG
AGTTAGCTCACTCATTAGGCACCCCAGGCTTTACACTTTATGCTTCCGGCTCGTATGTTGTGTGGAATTG
TGAGCGGATAACAATTTCACACAGGAAACAGCTATGACCATGATTACGCCAAGCGCGCAATTAACCCTCA
CTAAAGGGAACAAAAGCTGGAGCTGCAAGCTTAA
Features (pLannotate 1.2.2; 31 found; start..end, strand, type, name):
      1..227     +  promoter       RSV promoter: Rous sarcoma virus enhancer/promoter
    228..408     +  LTR            5' LTR (truncated): truncated 5' long terminal repeat (LTR) from HIV-1
    455..580     +  misc_feature   HIV-1 Ψ: packaging signal of human immunodeficiency virus type 1
    564..927     +  CDS            HIV-1 gag (fragment): gag protein from human immunodeficiency virus 1; gag
   1073..1306    +  misc_feature   RRE: The Rev response element (RRE) of HIV-1 allows for Rev-dependent mRNA export from the nucleus to the cytoplasm.
   1683..1783    +  CDS            Rev (fragment): human immunodeficiency virus 1 (HIV-1) Rev protein; rev; enhances nuclear export of unspliced and incompletely spliced viral mRNAs
   1784..1804    -  misc_feature   MCS (fragment): pBluescript multiple cloning site
   1814..2117    +  enhancer       CMV enhancer: human cytomegalovirus immediate early enhancer
   2118..2321    +  promoter       CMV promoter: human cytomegalovirus (CMV) immediate early promoter
   2438..2462    +  protein_bind   attB1: mutant version of attB; recombination site for the Gateway® BP reaction BP Clonase™
   2480..4222    +  CDS            PINK1: human PTEN-induced putative kinase 1, a mitochondria serine/threonine protein kinase
   4242..4266    -  protein_bind   attB2: mutant version of attB; recombination site for the Gateway® BP reaction BP Clonase™
   4319..4360    +  CDS            V5 tag: epitope tag from simian virus 5
   4402..4731    +  promoter       SV40 promoter: SV40 enhancer and early promoter
   4779..4826    +  promoter       EM7 promoter: synthetic bacterial promoter&nbsp
   4845..5243    +  CDS            BSD: blasticidin S deaminase; Aspergillus terreus BSD; confers resistance to blasticidin
   5260..5328    +  CDS            nef (fragment): NEF_HV1Z2 - Experimental evidence at protein level: Swiss-Prot protein existence level 1. Extracellular Nef protein targets CD4(+) T-lymphocytes for apoptosis by interacting with CXCR4 surface receptors. From Human immunodeficiency virus type 1 group M subtype D (isolate Z2/CDC-Z34) (HIV-1).
   5330..5563    +  LTR            3' LTR (ΔU3): self-inactivating 3' long terminal repeat (LTR) from HIV-1
   5635..5756    +  polyA_signal   SV40 poly(A) signal: SV40 polyadenylation signal
   5796..5931    +  rep_origin     SV40 ori: SV40 origin of replication
   5952..5970    -  promoter       T7 promoter: promoter for bacteriophage T7 RNA polymerase
   5978..6133    +  CDS            lacZα (fragment): LacZα fragment of β-galactosidase; lacZ fragment
   6138..6566    +  rep_origin     f1 ori (sequence partly withheld): f1 bacteriophage origin of replication; arrow indicates direction of (+) strand synthesis
   6619..6723    +  promoter       AmpR promoter: bla
   6724..7584    +  CDS            AmpR: β-lactamase; bla; confers resistance to ampicillin, carbenicillin, and related antibiotics
   7755..8343    +  rep_origin     ori: high-copy-number ColE1/pMB1/pBR322/pUC origin of replication
   8526..8618    +  CDS            lacI (fragment): lac repressor; lacI; The lac repressor binds to the lac operator to inhibit transcription in E. coli. This inhibition can be relieved by adding lactose or isopropyl-β-D-thiogalactopyranoside (IPTG).
   8631..8652    +  protein_bind   CAP binding site: CAP binding activates transcription in the presence of cAMP. E. coli catabolite activator protein
   8667..8697    +  promoter       lac promoter: promoter for the E. coli lac operon
   8705..8721    +  protein_bind   lac operator: The lac repressor binds to the lac operator to inhibit transcription in E. coli. This inhibition can be relieved by adding lactose or isopropyl-β-D-thiogalactopyranoside (IPTG). lac repressor encoded by lacI
   8766..8784    +  promoter       T3 promoter: promoter for bacteriophage T3 RNA polymerase
