[The description below was written by a language model from this plasmid's Addgene catalogue record and pLannotate feature annotations shown in this document.]
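Description:
pLenti6-DEST PINK1-V5 L347P is an HIV-1-based lentiviral expression plasmid built on the Invitrogen pLenti6/V5-DEST Gateway destination backbone. It carries the human PINK1 coding sequence (PTEN-induced putative kinase 1, also known as PARK6, a mitochondrial serine/threonine kinase) with the L347P substitution. The 1743 bp open reading frame lies downstream of the CMV immediate-early enhancer and promoter and continues into a backbone-encoded C-terminal V5 epitope tag for detection. The catalogue entry lists the cloning sites as attR1 and attR2, but the annotated sequence shows attB1 and attB2 flanking the insert, as expected for a recombined Gateway expression clone.

The viral transfer cassette begins with an RSV promoter fused to a truncated 5' LTR, which drives genomic RNA production in packaging cells. It is followed by the Ψ packaging signal, a gag fragment and the Rev response element for Rev-dependent nuclear export. The cassette ends in a ΔU3 self-inactivating 3' LTR that disables LTR promoter activity after integration, followed by an SV40 polyadenylation signal. Also within the LTRs, an SV40 early promoter and the bacterial EM7 promoter drive blasticidin S deaminase, allowing blasticidin selection of transduced or transfected mammalian cells. In E. coli the plasmid is maintained by a high-copy ColE1/pUC-type origin with ampicillin resistance. An f1 origin, an SV40 origin and lac-derived remnants are also present.

The associated study examined how recessive parkinsonism-linked PINK1 mutations affect protein stability, so this construct serves to express V5-tagged L347P mutant PINK1 in mammalian cells, either transiently or by stable lentiviral transduction.
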