Addgene plasmid #13317: pLenti6-DEST PINK1-V5 L347P
Depositing lab: Mark Cookson. Depositing organization: National Institute on Aging (NIA). Publication: Mutations in PTEN-induced putative kinase 1 associated with recessive parkinsonism have differential effects on protein stability. Beilina A, Van Der Brug M, Ahmad R, Kesavapany S, Miller DW, Petsko GA, Cookson MR. Proc Natl Acad Sci U S A. 2005 Apr 19. 102(16):5703-8. 10.1073/pnas.0500617102 PubMed 15824318.
Backbone
  Vector backbone: pLenti6/V5-DEST
  Backbone manufacturer: Invitrogen
  Backbone size w/o insert (bp): 8688
  Vector type: Mammalian Expression, Lentiviral
  Selectable markers: Blasticidin
Growth in bacteria
  Bacterial resistance: Ampicillin, 100 μg/mL
  Growth temperature: 37°C
  Growth strain: Stbl3
  Copy number: High Copy
Gene/Insert
  Gene/Insert name: PINK1
  Species: H. sapiens (human)
  Insert size (bp): 1743
  Mutation: L347P
  Entrez Gene: PINK1 (a.k.a. BRPK, PARK6)
  Tag / fusion protein: V5 (C terminal on backbone)
  Cloning method: Gateway Cloning; 5′ cloning site attR1 (not destroyed); 3′ cloning site attR2 (not destroyed)
  Sequencing primers: 5′ CMV-F
Terms and licenses: Academic/Nonprofit Terms; Industry Terms: Not Available to Industry
How to cite: pLenti6-DEST PINK1-V5 L347P was a gift from Mark Cookson (Addgene plasmid # 13317)
