>Addgene plasmid #13317 | pLenti6-DEST PINK1-V5 L347P | addgene partial sequence | sequence record 19678 | CMV-F 5'-CGCAAATGGGCGGTAGGCGTG-3'
CAGAGCTCGTTTAGTGACCGTCAGATCGCCTGGAGACGCCATCCACGCTGTTTTGACCTCCATAGAAGAC
ACCGACTCTAGAGGATCCACTAGTCCAGTGTGGTGGAATTCTGCAGATATCAACAAGTTTGTACAAAAAA
GCAGGCTTGAAGGAATTCGGTACCATGGCGGTGCGACAGGCGCTGGGCCGCGGCCTGCAGCTGGGTCGAG
CGCTGCTGCTGCGCTTCACGGGCAAGCCCGGCCGGGCCTACGGCTTGGGGCGGCCGGGCCCGGCGGCGGG
CTGTGTCCGCGGGGAGCGTCCAGGCTGGGCCGCAGGACCGGGCGCGGAACCTCGCAGGGTCGGGCTCGGG
CTCCCTAACCGTCTCCGCTTCTTCCGCCAGTCGGTGGCCGGGCTGGCGGCGCGGTTGCATCGGCAGTTCC
TGGTGCGGGCCTGGGGCTG
